>Addgene plasmid #53225 | PCRT7 tetR pLtetO MBP-MEK1 XX Amp | depositor full sequence | sequence record 82901 | PCRT7 tetR pLtetO MBP-MEK1 XX Amp sequence 6001 bps
GATCTATGATATCGATTTTTATTTGATGCCTGGCAGTTCCCTACTCTCGCATGGGGAGACCCCACACTAC
CATCGGCGCTACGGCGTTTCACTTCTGAGTTCGGCATGGGGTCAGGTGGGACCACCGCGCTACTGCCGCC
AGGCATCTAGATTAAGACCCACTTTCACATTTAAGTTGTTTTTCTAATCCGCATATGATCAATTCAAGGC
CGAATAAGAAGGCTGGCTCTGCACCTTGGTGATCAAATAATTCGATAGCTTGTCGTAATAATGGCGGCAT
ACTATCAGTAGTAGGTGTTTCCCTTTCTTCTTTAGCGACTTGATGCTCTTGATCTTCCAATACGCAACCT
AAAGTAAAATGCCCCACAGCGCTGAGTGCATATAATGCATTCTCTAGTGAAAAACCTTGTTGGCATAAAA
AGGCTAATTGATTTTCGAGAGTTTCATACTGTTTTTCTGTAGGCCGTGTACCTAAATGTACTTTTGCTCC
ATCGCGATGACTTAGTAAAGCACATCTAAAACTTTTAGCGTTATTACGTAAAAAATCTTGCCAGCTTTCC
CCTTCTAAAGGGCAAAAGTGAGTATGGTGCCTATCTAACATCTCAATGGCTAAGGCGTCGAGCAAAGCCC
GCTTATTTTTTACATGCCAATACAATGTAGGCTGCTCTACACCTAGCTTCTGGGCGAGTTTACGGGTTGT
TAAACCTTCGATTCCGACCTCATTAAGCAGCTCTAATGCGCTGTTAATCACTTTACTTTTATCTAATCTG
GACATGTCGAATATAGACGTCGGTCAGTGCGTCCTGCTGATGTGCTCAGTATCTTGTTATCCGCTCACAA
TGTCAATTGTTATCCGCTCACAATTCTCGAGTCCCTATCAGTGATAGAGATTGACATCCCTATCAGTGAT
AGAGATACTGAGCACATCAGCAGGACGCACTGACCGAATTCATTAAAGAGGAGAAAGCTAGAAATAATTT
TGTTTAACTTTAAGAAGGAGATATACATAATGAAAATCGAAGAAGGTAAACTGGTAATCTGGATTAACGG
CGATAAAGGCTATAACGGTCTCGCTGAAGTCGGTAAGAAATTCGAGAAAGATACCGGAATTAAAGTCACC
GTTGAGCATCCGGATAAACTGGAAGAGAAATTCCCACAGGTTGCGGCAACTGGCGATGGCCCTGACATTA
TCTTCTGGGCACACGACCGCTTTGGTGGCTACGCTCAATCTGGCCTGTTGGCTGAAATCACCCCGGACAA
AGCGTTCCAGGACAAGCTGTATCCGTTTACCTGGGATGCCGTACGTTACAACGGCAAGCTGATTGCTTAC
CCGATCGCTGTTGAAGCGTTATCGCTGATTTATAACAAGGATCTGCTGCCGAACCCGCCAAAAACCTGGG
AAGAGATCCCGGCGCTGGATAAAGAACTGAAAGCGAAAGGTAAGAGCGCGCTGATGTTCAACCTGCAAGA
ACCGTACTTCACCTGGCCGCTGATTGCTGCTGACGGGGGTTATGCGTTCAAGTATGAAAACGGCAAGTAC
GACATTAAAGACGTGGGCGTGGATAACGCTGGCGCGAAAGCGGGTCTGACCTTCCTGGTTGACCTGATTA
AAAACAAACACATGAATGCAGACACCGATTACTCCATCGCAGAAGCTGCCTTTAATAAAGGCGAAACAGC
GATGACCATCAACGGCCCGTGGGCATGGTCCAACATCGACACCAGCAAAGTGAATTATGGTGTAACGGTA
CTGCCGACCTTCAAGGGTCAACCATCCAAACCGTTCGTTGGCGTGCTGAGCGCAGGTATTAACGCCGCCA
GTCCGAACAAAGAGCTGGCAAAAGAGTTCCTCGAAAACTATCTGCTGACTGATGAAGGTCTGGAAGCGGT
TAATAAAGACAAACCGCTGGGTGCCGTAGCGCTGAAGTCTTACGAGGAAGAGTTGGCGAAAGATCCACGT
ATTGCCGCCACTATGGAAAACGCCCAGAAAGGTGAAATCATGCCGAACATCCCGCAGATGTCCGCTTTCT
GGTATGCCGTGCGTACTGCGGTGATCAACGCCGCCAGCGGTCGTCAGACTGTCGATGAAGCCCTGAAAGA
CGCGCAGACTAATTCGAGCTCGAACAACAACAACAATAACAATAACAACAACCTCGGGATCGAGGGAAGG
GAAAATCTGTATTTTCAAGGTCATATGCCGAAGAAGAAACCGACCCCGATCCAGCTGAACCCGGCTCCGG
ACGGTTCTGCTGTTAACGGCACCTCTTCTGCTGAAACCAACCTGGAAGCTCTGCAAAAGAAACTGGAAGA
ACTGGAACTGGACGAACAGCAGCGTAAACGTCTGGAAGCGTTCCTGACCCAGAAACAGAAAGTTGGTGAA
CTGAAAGACGACGACTTCGAAAAAATCTCTGAACTGGGTGCTGGTAACGGTGGTGTTGTTTTCAAAGTTT
CTCACAAACCGTCCGGTCTGGTTATGGCTCGTAAACTGATCCACCTGGAAATCAAACCGGCTATCCGTAA
CCAGATCATCCGTGAACTGCAAGTTCTGCACGAATGCAACTCTCCGTACATCGTTGGTTTCTACGGTGCT
TTCTACTCTGACGGTGAAATCTCTATCTGCATGGAACACATGGACGGTGGTTCTCTGGACCAGGTTCTGA
AAAAAGCTGGTCGTATCCCGGAACAGATCCTGGGTAAAGTTTCTATCGCTGTTATCAAAGGTCTGACCTA
CCTGCGTGAAAAACACAAAATCATGCACCGTGACGTTAAACCGTCTAACATCCTGGTTAACTCTCGTGGT
GAAATCAAACTGTGCGACTTCGGTGTTTCTGGTCAGCTGATCGACTAGATGGCTAACTAGTTCGTTGGCA
CCCGTTCTTACATGTCTCCGGAACGTCTGCAAGGCACCCACTACTCTGTTCAGTCTGACATCTGGTCTAT
GGGTCTGTCTCTGGTTGAAATGGCTGTTGGTCGTTACCCGATCCCGCCGCCGGACGCTAAAGAACTGGAA
CTGATGTTCGGTTGCCAGGTTGAAGGTGACGCTGCTGAAACCCCGCCGCGTCCGCGTACTCCGGGTCGTC
CGCTGTCTTCTTACGGTATGGACTCTCGTCCGCCGATGGCTATCTTCGAACTGCTGGACTACATCGTTAA
CGAACCGCCTCCGAAACTGCCGTCTGGTGTTTTCTCTCTGGAGTTCCAGGACTTCGTTAACAAATGCCTG
ATCAAAAACCCGGCTGAACGTGCTGACCTGAAACAGCTGATGGTTCACGCTTTCATCAAACGTTCTGACG
CTGAAGAAGTTGACTTCGCTGGTTGGCTGTGCTCTACCATCGGTCTGAACCAGCCGTCTACCCCGACCCA
CGCTGCTGGTGTGGCAGCCGCAGCTGCGCATCATCACCACCATCACTAAGGCGCGCCGGATCCGAATTCG
AGCTCCGTCGACAAGCTAGCTTGATCCGGCTGCTAACAAAGCCCGAAAGGAAGCTGAGTTGGCTGCTGCC
ACCGCTGAGCAATAACTAGCATAACCCCTTGGGGCCTCTAAACGGGTCTTGAGGGGTTTTTTGCTGAAAG
GAGGAACTATATCCGGATCTGGCGTAATAGCGAAGAGGCCCGCACCGATCGCCCTTCCCAACAGTTGCGC
AGCCTGAATGGCGAATGGG
[124 nt withheld, positions 3660-3783]
C
[91 nt withheld, positions 3785-3875]
A
[49 nt withheld, positions 3877-3925]
CCTTTGACGTTGGAGTCCACGTTCTTT
[37 nt withheld, positions 3953-3989]
ACCCTATCTCGGTCTATTCTTTTGATTTAGGTGGCACTTTTCGGGGAAATGTGCGCGGAACCCCTATTTG
TTTATTTTTCTAAATACATTCAAATATGTATCCGCTCATGAGACAATAACCCTGATAAATGCTTCAATAA
TATTGAAAAAGGAAGAGTATGAGTATTCAACATTTCCGTGTCGCCCTTATTCCCTTTTTTGCGGCATTTT
GCCTTCCTGTTTTTGCTCACCCAGAAACGCTGGTGAAAGTAAAAGATGCTGAAGATCAGTTGGGTGCACG
AGTGGGTTACATCGAACTGGATCTCAACAGCGGTAAGATCCTTGAGAGTTTTCGCCCCGAAGAACGTTTT
CCAATGATGAGCACTTTTAAAGTTCTGCTATGTGGCGCGGTATTATCCCGTATTGACGCCGGGCAAGAGC
AACTCGGTCGCCGCATACACTATTCTCAGAATGACTTGGTTGAGTACTCACCAGTCACAGAAAAGCATCT
TACGGATGGCATGACAGTAAGAGAATTATGCAGTGCTGCCATAACCATGAGTGATAACACTGCGGCCAAC
TTACTTCTGACAACGATCGGAGGACCGAAGGAGCTAACCGCTTTTTTGCACAACATGGGGGATCATGTAA
CTCGCCTTGATCGTTGGGAACCGGAGCTGAATGAAGCCATACCAAACGACGAGCGTGACACCACGATGCC
TGTAGCAATGGCAACAACGTTGCGCAAACTATTAACTGGCGAACTACTTACTCTAGCTTCCCGGCAACAA
TTAATAGACTGGATGGAGGCGGATAAAGTTGCAGGACCACTTCTGCGCTCGGCCCTTCCGGCTGGCTGGT
TTATTGCTGATAAATCTGGAGCCGGTGAGCGTGGGTCTCGCGGTATCATTGCAGCACTGGGGCCAGATGG
TAAGCCCTCCCGTATCGTAGTTATCTACACGACGGGGAGTCAGGCAACTATGGATGAACGAAATAGACAG
ATCGCTGAGATAGGTGCCTCACTGATTAAGCATTGGTAACTGTCAGACCAAGTTTACTCATATATACTTT
AGATTGATTTAAAACTTCATTTTTAATTTAAAAGGATCTAGGTGAAGATCCTTTTTGATAATCTCATGAC
CAAAATCCCTTAACGTGAGTTTTCGTTCCACTGAGCGTCAGACCCCGTAGAAAAGATCAAAGGATCTTCT
TGAGATCCTTTTTTTCTGCGCGTAATCTGCTGCTTGCAAACAAAAAAACCACCGCTACCAGCGGTGGTTT
GTTTGCCGGATCAAGAGCTACCAACTCTTTTTCCGAAGGTAACTGGCTTCAGCAGAGCGCAGATACCAAA
TACTGTTCTTCTAGTGTAGCCGTAGTTAGGCCACCACTTCAAGAACTCTGTAGCACCGCCTACATACCTC
GCTCTGCTAATCCTGTTACCAGTGGCTGCTGCCAGTGGCGATAAGTCGTGTCTTACCGGGTTGGACTCAA
GACGATAGTTACCGGATAAGGCGCAGCGGTCGGGCTGAACGGGGGGTTCGTGCACACAGCCCAGCTTGGA
GCGAACGACCTACACCGAACTGAGATACCTACAGCGTGAGCTATGAGAAAGCGCCACGCTTCCCGAAGGG
AGAAAGGCGGACAGGTATCCGGTAAGCGGCAGGGTCGGAACAGGAGAGCGCACGAGGGAGCTTCCAGGGG
GAAACGCCTGGTATCTTTATAGTCCTGTCGGGTTTCGCCACCTCTGACTTGAGCGTCGATTTTTGTGATG
CTCGTCAGGGGGGCGGAGCCTATGGAAAAACGCCAGCAACGCGGCCTTTTTACGGTTCCTGGCCTTTTGC
TGGCCTTTTGCTCACATGTTCTTTCCTGCGTTATCCCCTGATTCTGTGGATAACCGTATTACCGCCTTTG
AGTGAGCTGATACCGCTCGCCGCAGCCGAACGACCGAGCGCAGCGAGTCAGTGAGCGAGGAAGCGGAAGA
GCGCCCAATACGCAAACCGCCTCTCCCCGCGCGTTGGCCGATTCATTAATGC
Features (pLannotate 1.2.2; 17 found; start..end, strand, type, name):
     27..142     -  ncRNA          5S rRNA: Accession: RF00001 - 5S ribosomal RNA
    155..775     -  CDS            tetR: TETR2_ECOLX - Experimental evidence at protein level: Swiss-Prot protein existence level 1. TetR is the repressor of the tetracycline resistance element; its N-terminal region forms a helix-turn-helix structure and binds DNA. Binding of tetracycline to TetR reduces the repressor affinity for the tetracycline resistance gene (tetA) promoter operator sites. From Escherichia coli.
    792..824     -  promoter       PLtetO-1 promoter (fragment): modified phage lambda PL promoter with tet operator sites (Lutz and Bujard, 1997)
    824..840     -  protein_bind   lac operator: The lac repressor binds to the lac operator to inhibit transcription in E. coli. This inhibition can be relieved by adding lactose or isopropyl-β-D-thiogalactopyranoside (IPTG). lac repressor encoded by lacI
    847..863     -  protein_bind   lac operator: The lac repressor binds to the lac operator to inhibit transcription in E. coli. This inhibition can be relieved by adding lactose or isopropyl-β-D-thiogalactopyranoside (IPTG). lac repressor encoded by lacI
    872..945     +  promoter       PLtetO-1 promoter: modified phage lambda PL promoter with tet operator sites (Lutz and Bujard, 1997)
    979..1001    +  RBS            RBS: efficient ribosome binding site from bacteriophage T7 gene 10 (Olins and Rangwala, 1989)
   1010..2110    +  CDS            MBP: maltose binding protein from E. coli; malE (mutated); This version of the gene does not encode a signal sequence, so MBP will remain in the cytosol.
   2195..3373    +  CDS            MAP2K1: MP2K1_HUMAN - Also known as MEK1, PRKMK1. Experimental evidence at protein level: Swiss-Prot protein existence level 1. Dual specificity protein kinase which acts as an essential component of the MAP kinase signal transduction pathway. Binding of extracellular ligands such as growth factors, cytokines and hormones to their cell-surface receptors activates RAS and this initiates RAF1 activation. RAF1 then further activates the dual-specificity protein kinases MAP2K1/MEK1 and MAP2K2/MEK2. Both MAP2K1/MEK1 and MAP2K2/MEK2 function specifically in the MAPK/ERK cascade, and catalyze the concomitant
   3459..3508    +  CDS            SET1 (fragment): solubility-enhancement tag derived from T7 phage gene 10B
   3516..3563    +  terminator     T7 terminator: transcription terminator for bacteriophage T7 RNA polymerase
   3589..3655    +  CDS            lacZα (fragment): LacZα fragment of β-galactosidase; lacZ fragment
   3660..4018    +  rep_origin     f1 ori (sequence partly withheld): f1 bacteriophage origin of replication; arrow indicates direction of (+) strand synthesis
   4043..4147    +  promoter       AmpR promoter: bla
   4148..5008    +  CDS            AmpR: β-lactamase; bla; confers resistance to ampicillin, carbenicillin, and related antibiotics
   5179..5767    +  rep_origin     ori: high-copy-number ColE1/pMB1/pBR322/pUC origin of replication
   5950..6001    +  CDS            lacI (fragment): lac repressor; lacI; The lac repressor binds to the lac operator to inhibit transcription in E. coli. This inhibition can be relieved by adding lactose or isopropyl-β-D-thiogalactopyranoside (IPTG).
