[The description below was written by a language model from this plasmid's Addgene catalogue record and pLannotate feature annotations shown in this document.]
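Description:
PCRT7 tetR pLtetO MBP-MEK1 XX Amp is a 6,001 bp bacterial expression plasmid built on the pCRT7 backbone and designed for producing site-specifically phosphorylated human MEK1 in E. coli. It replicates from a high-copy ColE1/pUC-type origin and is selected with ampicillin through the β-lactamase gene. An f1 origin is also present, along with short lacZα and lacI remnants that appear to be backbone leftovers.

The payload is an E. coli codon-optimized MEK1 (MAP2K1) coding sequence fused to an N-terminal maltose binding protein that lacks a signal sequence, so the fusion stays in the cytosol. The catalogue entry also records a C-terminal His tag, although this tag is not separately annotated in the feature table. Expression is driven by the PLtetO-1 promoter, a phage lambda PL derivative carrying tet operator sites, followed by the T7 gene 10 ribosome binding site and closed by a T7 terminator. The plasmid supplies its own repressor: tetR lies on the opposite strand, downstream of a divergent region annotated with a PLtetO-1 fragment and two lac operators. Transcription of the fusion would therefore be held off until a tetracycline-class inducer releases TetR from the operators.

The defining feature is that the codons for Ser218 and Ser222, the two activation-loop serines of MEK1, have been replaced with amber stop codons (the "XX" in the name). In a host equipped with an amber-suppressing orthogonal translation system for phosphoserine, which this plasmid does not carry, these positions can be decoded as phosphoserine. The result is doubly phosphorylated MEK1, and the MBP and His tags can serve for solubility and purification of the full-length product.
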