Addgene plasmid #53225: PCRT7 tetR pLtetO MBP-MEK1 XX Amp
Purpose: human MEK1 with MBP and HIS tags, with Ser218 and Ser222 changed to amber codons, for use in phosphoprotein synthesis
Depositing lab: Jesse Rinehart. Depositing organization: Yale University.
Backbone
  Vector backbone: pCRT7
  Backbone manufacturer: Rinehart lab, Addgene plasmid 52053
  Total vector size (bp): 6001
  Vector type: Bacterial Expression ; phosphoprotein synthesis
Growth in bacteria
  Bacterial resistance: Ampicillin, 100 μg/mL
  Growth temperature: 37°C
  Growth strain: Top10
  Copy number: High Copy
Gene/Insert
  Gene/Insert name: MEK1 (alt name: mitogen-activated protein kinase kinase 1)
  Species: H. sapiens (human)
  Insert size (bp): 1198
  Mutation: Codon optimized for E.coli, both codons for Ser218 and Ser222 were changed to amber codons
  Entrez Gene: MAP2K1 (a.k.a. CFC3, MAPKK1, MEK1, MEL, MKK1, PRKMK1)
  Promoter: pLtetO
  Tag / fusion protein: MBP (N terminal on insert); HIS (C terminal on insert)
  Cloning method: Unknown
  Sequencing primers: 5′ MBP-F GATGAAGCCCTGAAAGACGCGCAG; 3′ T7 terminal
Terms and licenses: Academic/Nonprofit Terms; Industry Terms: Not Available to Industry
How to cite: PCRT7 tetR pLtetO MBP-MEK1 XX Amp was a gift from Jesse Rinehart (Addgene plasmid # 53225 ; http://n2t.net/addgene:53225 ; RRID:Addgene_53225)
