>Addgene plasmid #53225 | PCRT7 tetR pLtetO MBP-MEK1 XX Amp | addgene partial sequence | sequence record 83700 | MBP-F 5'-GATGAAGCCCTGAAAGACGCGCAG-3'
ACAATAACAACAACCTCGGGATCGAGGGAAGGGAAAATCTGTATTTTCAAGGTCATATGCCGAAGAAGAA
ACCGACCCCGATCCAGCTGAACCCGGCTCCGGACGGTTCTGCTGTTAACGGCACCTCTTCTGCTGAAACC
AACCTGGAAGCTCTGCAAAAGAAACTGGAAGAACTGGAACTGGACGAACAGCAGCGTAAACGTCTGGAAG
CGTTCCTGACCCAGAAACAGAAAGTTGGTGAACTGAAAGACGACGACTTCGAAAAAATCTCTGAACTGGG
TGCTGGTAACGGTGGTGTTGTTTTCAAAGTTTCTCACAAACCGTCCGGTCTGGTTATGGCTCGTAAACTG
ATCCACCTGGAAATCAAACCGGCTATCCGTAACCAGATCATCCGTGAACTGCAAGTTCTGCACGAATGCA
ACTCTCCGTACATCGTTGGTTTCTACGGTGCTTTCTACTCTGACGGTGAAATCTCTATCTGCATGGAACA
CATGGACGGTGGTTCTCTGGACCAGGTTCTGAAAAAAGCTGGTCGTATCCCGGAACAGATCCTGGGTAAA
GTTTCTATCGCTGTTATCAAAGGTCTGACCTACCTGCGTGAAAAACACAAAATCATGCACCGTGACGTTA
AACCGTCTAACATCCTGGTTAACTCTCGTGGTGAAATCAAACTGTGCGACTTCGGTGTTTCTGGTCAGCT
GATCGACTAGATGGCTAACTAGTTCGTTGGCACCCGTTCTTACATGTCTCCGGAACGTCTGCAAGGCACC
CACTACTCTGTTCAGTCTGACATCTGGTCTATGGGTCTGTCTCTGGTTGAAATGGCTGTTGGTCGTTACC
CGATCCCGCCGCC
