>Addgene plasmid #53225 | PCRT7 tetR pLtetO MBP-MEK1 XX Amp | addgene partial sequence | sequence record 83701 | T7term 5'-GCTAGTTATTGCTCAGCGG-3'
CAGCCGGATCAAGCTAGCTTGTCGACGGAGCTCGAATTCGGATCCGGCGCGCCTTAGTGATGGTGGTGAT
GATGCGCAGCTGCGGCTGCCACACCAGCAGCGTGGGTCGGGGTAGACGGCTGGTTCAGACCGATGGTAGA
GCACAGCCAACCAGCGAAGTCAACTTCTTCAGCGTCAGAACGTTTGATGAAAGCGTGAACCATCAGCTGT
TTCAGGTCAGCACGTTCAGCCGGGTTTTTGATCAGGCATTTGTTAACGAAGTCCTGGAACTCCAGAGAGA
AAACACCAGACGGCAGTTTCGGAGGCGGTTCGTTAACGATGTAGTCCAGCAGTTCGAAGATAGCCATCGG
CGGACGAGAGTCCATACCGTAAGAAGACAGCGGACGACCCGGAGTACGCGGACGCGGCGGGGTTTCAGCA
GCGTCACCTTCAACCTGGCAACCGAACATCAGTTCCAGTTCTTTAGCGTCCGGCGGCGGGATCGGGTAAC
GACCAACAGCCATTTCAACCAGAGACAGACCCATAGACCAGATGTCAGACTGAACAGAGTAGTGGGTGCC
TTGCAGACGTTCCGGAGACATGTAAGAACGGGTGCCAACGAACTAGTTAGCCATCTAGTCGATCAGCTGA
CCAGAAACACCGAAGTCGCACAGTTTGATTTCACCACGAGAGTTAACCAGGATGTTAGACGGTTTAACGT
CACGGTGCATGATTTTGTGTTTTTCACGCAGGTAGGTCAGACCTTTGATAACAGCGATAGAAACTTTACC
CAGGATCTGTTCCGGGATACGACCAGCTTTTTTCAGAACCTGGTCCAGAGAACCACCGTCCATGTGTTCC
ATGCAGATAGAGATTTCACCGTCAGAGTAGAAAGCACCGTAGAAACCAACGATGTACGGAGAGTTGCATT
